>Addgene plasmid #31480 | pCVL Traffic Light Reporter 1.1 (Ani target) Ef1a Puro | depositor full sequence | sequence record 14415 | Author sequence
GACGTCAATGTAGTCTTATGCAATACTCTTGTAGTCTTGCAACATGGTAACGATGAGTTAGCAACATGCC
TTACAAGGAGAGAAAAAGCACCGTGCATGCCGATTGGTGGAAGTAAGGTGGTACGATCGTGCCTTATTAG
GAAGGCAACAGACGGGTCTGACATGGATTGGACGAACCACTGAATTGCCGCATTGCAGAGATATTGTATT
TAAGTGCCTAGCTCGATACATAAACGGGTCTCTCTGGTTAGACCAGATCTGAGCCTGGGAGCTCTCTGGC
TAACTAGGGAACCCACTGCTTAAGCCTCAATAAAGCTTGCCTTGAGTGCTTCAAGTAGTGTGTGCCCGTC
TGTTGTGTGACTCTGGTAACTAGAGATCCCTCAGACCCTTTTAGTCAGTGTGGAAAATCTCTAGCAGTGG
CGCCCGAACAGGGACTTGAAAGCGAAAGGGAAACCAGAGGAGCTCTCTCGACGCAGGACTCGGCTTGCTG
AAGCGCGCACGGCAAGAGGCGAGGGGCGGCGACTGGTGAGTACGCCAAAAATTTTGACTAGCGGAGGCTA
GAAGGAGAGAGATGGGTGCGAGAGCGTCAGTATTAAGCGGGGGAGAATTAGATCGCGATGGGAAAAAATT
CGGTTAAGGCCAGGGGGAAAGAAAAAATATAAATTAAAACATATAGTATGGGCAAGCAGGGAGCTAGAAC
GATTCGCAGTTAATCCTGGCCTGTTAGAAACATCAGAAGGCTGTAGACAAATACTGGGACAGCTACAACC
ATCCCTTCAGACAGGATCAGAAGAACTTAGATCATTATATAATACAGTAGCAACCCTCTATTGTGTGCAT
CAAAGGATAGAGATAAAAGACACCAAGGAAGCTTTAGACAAGATAGAGGAAGAGCAAAACAAAAGTAAGA
CCACCGCACAGCAAGCGGCCCTGATCTTCAGACCTGGAGGAGGAGATATGAGGGACAATTGGAGAAGTGA
ATTATATAAATATAAAGTAGTAAAAATTGAACCATTAGGAGTAGCACCCACCAAGGCAAAGAGAAGAGTG
GTGCAGAGAGAAAAAAGAGCAGTGGGAATAGGAGCTTTGTTCCTTGGGTTCTTGGGAGCAGCAGGAAGCA
CTATGGGCGCAGCGTCAATGACGCTGACGGTACAGGCCAGACAATTATTGTCTGGTATAGTGCAGCAGCA
GAACAATTTGCTGAGGGCTATTGAGGCGCAACAGCATCTGTTGCAACTCACAGTCTGGGGCATCAAGCAG
CTCCAGGCAAGAATCCTGGCTGTGGAAAGATACCTAAAGGATCAACAGCTCCTGGGGATTTGGGGTTGCT
CTGGAAAACTCATTTGCACCACTGCTGTGCCTTGGAATGCTAGTTGGAGTAATGAATCTCTGGAACAGAT
TTGGAATCACACGACCTGGATGGAGTGGGACAGAGAAATTAACAATTACACAAGCTTAATACACTCCTTA
ATTGAAGAATCGCAAAACCAGCAAGAAAAGAATGAACAAGAATTATTGGAATTAGATAAATGGGCAAGTT
TGTGGAATTGGTTTAACATAACAAATTGGCTGTGGTATATAAAATTATTCATAATGATAGTAGGAGGCTT
GGTAGGTTTAAGAATAGTTTTTGCTGTACTTTCTATAGTGAATAGAGTTAGGCAGGGATATTCACCATTA
TCGTTTCAGACCCACCTCCCAACCCCGAGGGGACCCGACAGGCCCGAAGGAATAGAAGAAGAAGGTGGAG
AGAGAGACAGAGACAGATCCATTCGATTAGTGAACGGATCTCGACGGTATCGGTTAACTTTTAAAAGAAA
AGGGGGGATTGGGGGGTACAGTGCAGGGGAAAGAATAGTAGACATAATAGCAACAGACATACAAACTAAA
GAATTACAAAAACAAATTACAAAAATTCAAAATTTTATCGATTACGCGTCACGTGCTAGCTGCAGTAACG
CCATTTTGCAAGGCATGGAAAAATACCAAACCAAGAATAGAGAAGTTCAGATCAAGGGCGGGTACATGAA
AATAGCTAACGTTGGGCCAAACAGGATATCTGCGGTGAGCAGTTTCGGCCCCGGCCCGGGGCCAAGAACA
GATGGTCACCGCAGTTTCGGCCCCGGCCCGAGGCCAAGAACAGATGGTCCCCAGATATGGCCCAACCCTC
AGCAGTTTCTTAAGACCCATCAGATGTTTCCAGGCTCCCCCAAGGACCTGAAATGACCCTGCGCCTTATT
TGAATTAACCAATCAGCCTGCTTCTCGCTTCTGTTCGCGCGCTTCTGCTTCCCGAGCTCTATAAAAGAGC
TCACAACCCCTCACTCGGCGCGCCAGTCCTCCGACAGACTGAGTCGCCCGGATCGATCCTCGAGCGCCAC
CATGGTGAGCAAGGGCGAGGGGCTGTTCACCGGGGTGGTGCCCATCCTGGTCGAGCTGGACGGCGACGTA
AACGGCCACAAGTTCAGCGTGTCCGGCCTCGACCGTGAGGAGGTTTCTCTGTAAAGCTAAGAGCTCACCT
ACGGCAAGCTGACCCTGAAGTTCATCTGCACCACCGGCAAGCTGCCCGTGCCCTGGCCCACCCTCGTGAC
CACCCTGACCTACGGCGTGCAGTGCTTCAGCCGCTACCCCGACCACATGAAGCAGCACGACTTCTTCAAG
TCCGCCATGCCCGAAGGCTACGTCCAGGAGCGCACCATCTTCTTCAAGGACGACGGCAACTACAAGACCC
GCGCCGAGGTGAAGTTCGAGGGCGACACCCTGGTGAACCGCATCGAGCTGAAGGGCATCGACTTCAAGGA
GGACGGCAACATCCTGGGGCACAAGCTGGAGTACAACTACAACAGCCACAACGTCTATATCATGGCCGAC
AAGCAGAAGAACGGCATCAAGGTGAACTTCAAGATCCGCCACAACATCGAGGACGGCAGCGTGCAGCTCG
CCGACCACTACCAGCAGAACACCCCCATCGGCGACGGCCCCGTGCTGCTGCCCGACAACCACTACCTGAG
CACCCAGTCCGCCCTGAGCAAAGACCCCAACGAGAAGCGCGATCACATGGTCCTGCTGGAGTTCGTGACC
GCCGCCGGGATCACTCTCGGCATGGACGAGCTGTACAAGTAACTGGATCCGGTGAGGGCAGAGGAAGTCT
TCTAACATGCGGTGACGTGGAGGAGAATCCGGGCCCTGTGAGCAAGGGCGAGGAGGATAACTCCGCCATC
ATCAAGGAGTTCCTGCGCTTCAAGGTGCACATGGAGGGCTCCGTGAACGGCCACGAGTTCGAGATCGAGG
GCGAGGGCGAGGGCCGCCCCTACGAGGGCACCCAGACCGCCAAGCTGAAGGTGACCAAGGGTGGCCCCCT
GCCCTTCGCCTGGGACATCCTGTCCCCTCAGTTCATGTACGGCTCCAAGGCCTACGTGAAGCACCCCGCC
GACATCCCCGACTACTTGAAGCTGTCCTTCCCCGAGGGCTTCAAGTGGGAGCGCGTGATGAACTTCGAGG
ACGGCGGCGTGGTGACCGTGACCCAGGACTCCTCTCTGCAGGACGGCGAGTTCATCTACAAGGTGAAGCT
GCGCGGCACCAACTTCCCCTCCGACGGCCCCGTAATGCAGAAGAAGACCATGGGCTGGGAGGCCTCCTCC
GAGCGGATGTACCCCGAGGACGGCGCCCTGAAGGGCGAGATCAAGCAGAGGCTGAAGCTGAAGGACGGCG
GCCACTACGACGCTGAGGTCAAGACCACCTACAAGGCCAAGAAGCCCGTGCAGCTGCCCGGCGCCTACAA
CGTCAACATCAAGTTGGACATCACCTCCCACAACGAGGACTACACCATCGTGGAACAGTACGAACGCGCC
GAGGGCCGCCACTCCACCGGCGGCATGGACGAGCTGTACAAGTGAATGCAGAGGCTCCGGTGCCCGTCAG
TGGGCAGAGCGCACATCGCCCACAGTCCCCGAGAAGTTGGGGGGAGGGGTCGGCAATTGAACCGGTGCCT
AGAGAAGGTGGCGCGGGGTAAACTGGGAAAGTGATGTCGTGTACTGGCTCCGCCTTTTTCCCGAGGGTGG
GGGAGAACCGTATATAAGTGCAGTAGTCGCCGTGAACGTTCTTTTTCGCAACGGGTTTGCCGCCAGAACA
CAGGATCCTCGAGCCACCATGACCGAGTACAAGCCCACGGTGCGCCTCGCCACCCGCGACGACGTCCCCC
GGGCCGTACGCACCCTCGCCGCCGCGTTCGCCGACTACCCCGCCACGCGCCACACCGTCGACCCGGACCG
CCACATCGAGCGGGTCACCGAGCTGCAAGAACTCTTCCTCACGCGCGTCGGGCTCGACATCGGCAAGGTG
TGGGTCGCGGACGACGGCGCCGCGGTGGCGGTCTGGACCACGCCGGAGAGCGTCGAAGCGGGGGCGGTGT
TCGCCGAGATCGGCCCGCGCATGGCCGAGTTGAGCGGTTCCCGGCTGGCCGCGCAGCAACAGATGGAAGG
CCTCCTGGCGCCGCACCGGCCCAAGGAGCCCGCGTGGTTCCTGGCCACCGTCGGCGTCTCGCCCGACCAC
CAGGGCAAGGGTCTGGGCAGCGCCGTCGTGCTCCCCGGAGTGGAGGCGGCCGAGCGCGCCGGGGTGCCCG
CCTTCCTGGAGACCTCCGCGCCCCGCAACCTCCCCTTCTACGAGCGGCTCGGCTTCACCGTCACCGCCGA
CGTCGAGGTGCCCGAAGGACCGCGCACCTGGTGCATGACCCGCAAGCCCGGTGCCTGAATCTAGTGTCGA
CAATCAACCTCTGGATTACAAAATTTGTGAAAGATTGACTGGTATTCTTAACTATGTTGCTCCTTTTACG
CTATGTGGATACGCTGCTTTAATGCCTTTGTATCATGCTATTGCTTCCCGTATGGCTTTCATTTTCTCCT
CCTTGTATAAATCCTGGTTGCTGTCTCTTTATGAGGAGTTGTGGCCCGTTGTCAGGCAACGTGGCGTGGT
GTGCACTGTGTTTGCTGACGCAACCCCCACTGGTTGGGGCATTGCCACCACCTGTCAGCTCCTTTCCGGG
ACTTTCGCTTTCCCCCTCCCTATTGCCACGGCGGAACTCATCGCCGCCTGCCTTGCCCGCTGCTGGACAG
GGGCTCGGCTGTTGGGCACTGACAATTCCGTGGTGTTGTCGGGGAAGCTGACGTCCTTTCCATGGCTGCT
CGCCTGTGTTGCCACCTGGATTCTGCGCGGGACGTCCTTCTGCTACGTCCCTTCGGCCCTCAATCCAGCG
GACCTTCCTTCCCGCGGCCTGCTGCCGGCTCTGCGGCCTCTTCCGCGTCTTCGCCTTCGCCCTCAGACGA
GTCGGATCTCCCTTTGGGCCGCCTCCCCGCCTGGAATTCGGTACCTTTTTAAAAGAAAAGGGGGGACTGG
AAGGGCTAATTCACTCCCAACGAAGACAAGATATCATAACTTCGTATAGCATACATTATACGAAGTTATA
ATTTATTTGTGAAATTTGTGATGCTATTGCTTTATTTGTAACCATATGTTTATTTGTGAAATTTGTGATG
CTATTGCTTTATTTGTAACCATTGCTTTTTGCTTGTACTGGGTCTCTCTGGTTAGACCAGATCTGAGCCT
GGGAGCTCTCTGGCTAACTAGGGAACCCACTGCTTAAGCCTCAATAAAGCTTGCCTCGACCAGCCTCGAC
TGTGCCTTCTAGTTGCCAGCCATCTGTTGTTTGCCCCTCCCCCGTGCCTTCCTTGACCCTGGAAGGTGCC
ACTCCCACTGTCCTTTCCTAATAAAATGAGGAAATTGCATCGCATTGTCTGAGTAGGTGTCATTCTATTC
TGGGGGGTGGGGTGGGGCAGGACAGCAAGGGGGAGGATTGGGAAGACAATAGCAGGCATGCTGGGGATGC
GGTGGGCTCTATGGCCTGCAGCTGCATTAATGAATCGGCCAACGCGCGGGGAGAGGCGGTTTGCGTATTG
GGCGCTCTTCCGCTTCCTCGCTCACTGACTCGCTGCGCTCGGTCGTTCGGCTGCGGCGAGCGGTATCAGC
TCACTCAAAGGCGGTAATACGGTTATCCACAGAATCAGGGGATAACGCAGGAAAGAACATGTGAGCAAAA
GGCCAGCAAAAGGCCAGGAACCGTAAAAAGGCCGCGTTGCTGGCGTTTTTCCATAGGCTCCGCCCCCCTG
ACGAGCATCACAAAAATCGACGCTCAAGTCAGAGGTGGCGAAACCCGACAGGACTATAAAGATACCAGGC
GTTTCCCCCTGGAAGCTCCCTCGTGCGCTCTCCTGTTCCGACCCTGCCGCTTACCGGATACCTGTCCGCC
TTTCTCCCTTCGGGAAGCGTGGCGCTTTCTCATAGCTCACGCTGTAGGTATCTCAGTTCGGTGTAGGTCG
TTCGCTCCAAGCTGGGCTGTGTGCACGAACCCCCCGTTCAGCCCGACCGCTGCGCCTTATCCGGTAACTA
TCGTCTTGAGTCCAACCCGGTAAGACACGACTTATCGCCACTGGCAGCAGCCACTGGTAACAGGATTAGC
AGAGCGAGGTATGTAGGCGGTGCTACAGAGTTCTTGAAGTGGTGGCCTAACTACGGCTACACTAGAAGGA
CAGTATTTGGTATCTGCGCTCTGCTGAAGCCAGTTACCTTCGGAAAAAGAGTTGGTAGCTCTTGATCCGG
CAAACAAACCACCGCTGGTAGCGGTGGTTTTTTTGTTTGCAAGCAGCAGATTACGCGCAGAAAAAAAGGA
TCTCAAGAAGATCCTTTGATCTTTTCTACGGGGTCTGACGCTCAGTGGAACGAAAACTCACGTTAAGGGA
TTTTGGTCATGAGATTATCAAAAAGGATCTTCACCTAGATCCTTTTAAATTAAAAATGAAGTTTTAAATC
AATCTAAAGTATATATGAGTAAACTTGGTCTGACAGTTACCAATGCTTAATCAGTGAGGCACCTATCTCA
GCGATCTGTCTATTTCGTTCATCCATAGTTGCCTGACTCCCCGTCGTGTAGATAACTACGATACGGGAGG
GCTTACCATCTGGCCCCAGTGCTGCAATGATACCGCGAGACCCACGCTCACCGGCTCCAGATTTATCAGC
AATAAACCAGCCAGCCGGAAGGGCCGAGCGCAGAAGTGGTCCTGCAACTTTATCCGCCTCCATCCAGTCT
ATTAATTGTTGCCGGGAAGCTAGAGTAAGTAGTTCGCCAGTTAATAGTTTGCGCAACGTTGTTGCCATTG
CTACAGGCATCGTGGTGTCACGCTCGTCGTTTGGTATGGCTTCATTCAGCTCCGGTTCCCAACGATCAAG
GCGAGTTACATGATCCCCCATGTTGTGCAAAAAAGCGGTTAGCTCCTTCGGTCCTCCGATCGTTGTCAGA
AGTAAGTTGGCCGCAGTGTTATCACTCATGGTTATGGCAGCACTGCATAATTCTCTTACTGTCATGCCAT
CCGTAAGATGCTTTTCTGTGACTGGTGAGTACTCAACCAAGTCATTCTGAGAATAGTGTATGCGGCGACC
GAGTTGCTCTTGCCCGGCGTCAATACGGGATAATACCGCGCCACATAGCAGAACTTTAAAAGTGCTCATC
ATTGGAAAACGTTCTTCGGGGCGAAAACTCTCAAGGATCTTACCGCTGTTGAGATCCAGTTCGATGTAAC
CCACTCGTGCACCCAACTGATCTTCAGCATCTTTTACTTTCACCAGCGTTTCTGGGTGAGCAAAAACAGG
AAGGCAAAATGCCGCAAAAAAGGGAATAAGGGCGACACGGAAATGTTGAATACTCATACTCTTCCTTTTT
CAATATTATTGAAGCATTTATCAGGGTTATTGTCTCATGAGCGGATACATATTTGAATGTATTTAGAAAA
ATAAACAAATAGGGGTTCCGCGCACATTTCCCCGAAAAGTGCCACCT
Features (pLannotate 1.2.2; 24 found; start..end, strand, type, name):
      9..235     +  promoter       RSV promoter: Rous sarcoma virus enhancer/promoter
    236..416     +  LTR            5' LTR (truncated): truncated 5' long terminal repeat (LTR) from HIV-1
    463..588     +  misc_feature   HIV-1 Ψ: packaging signal of human immunodeficiency virus type 1
    572..910     +  CDS            HIV-1 gag (fragment): gag protein from human immunodeficiency virus 1; gag
   1080..1313    +  misc_feature   RRE: The Rev response element (RRE) of HIV-1 allows for Rev-dependent mRNA export from the nucleus to the cytoplasm.
   1690..1790    +  CDS            Rev (fragment): human immunodeficiency virus 1 (HIV-1) Rev protein; rev; enhances nuclear export of unspliced and incompletely spliced viral mRNAs
   1809..1926    +  misc_feature   cPPT/CTS: central polypurine tract and central termination sequence of HIV-1
   1955..2356    +  promoter       SFFV promoter: spleen focus-forming virus long terminal repeat (LTR) promoter
   2382..3119    +  CDS            EGFP: EGFP is a basic (constitutively fluorescent) green fluorescent protein published in 1996, derived from Aequorea victoria. It is reported to be a rapidly-maturing weak dimer with moderate acid sensitivity.
   3188..3893    +  CDS            mCherry (fragment): monomeric derivative of DsRed fluorescent protein (Shaner et al., 2004) mammalian codon-optimized
   3922..4133    +  promoter       EF-1α core promoter: core promoter for human elongation factor EF-1α
   4149..4748    +  CDS            PuroR: puromycin N-acetyltransferase; pac from Streptomyces alboniger; confers resistance to puromycin
   4762..5350    +  misc_feature   WPRE: woodchuck hepatitis virus posttranscriptional regulatory element
   5367..5386    +  misc_feature   cPPT/CTS (fragment): central polypurine tract and central termination sequence of HIV-1
   5388..5422    +  LTR            3' LTR (ΔU3) (fragment): self-inactivating 3' long terminal repeat (LTR) from HIV-1
   5426..5459    +  protein_bind   loxP: Cre-mediated recombination occurs in the 8-bp core sequence (GCATACAT). Cre recombinase
   5462..5505    -  polyA_signal   SV40 poly(A) signal (fragment): SV40 polyadenylation signal
   5509..5553    -  polyA_signal   SV40 poly(A) signal (fragment): SV40 polyadenylation signal
   5569..5629    +  ncRNA          mir-TAR: Accession: RF00250 - Trans-activation response element (TAR)
   5670..5894    +  polyA_signal   bGH poly(A) signal: bovine growth hormone polyadenylation signal
   5899..5955    -  CDS            lacI (fragment): lac repressor; lacI; The lac repressor binds to the lac operator to inhibit transcription in E. coli. This inhibition can be relieved by adding lactose or isopropyl-β-D-thiogalactopyranoside (IPTG).
   6138..6726    -  rep_origin     ori: high-copy-number ColE1/pMB1/pBR322/pUC origin of replication
   6897..7757    -  CDS            AmpR: β-lactamase; bla; confers resistance to ampicillin, carbenicillin, and related antibiotics
   7758..7862    -  promoter       AmpR promoter: bla
