[The description below was written by a language model from this plasmid's Addgene catalogue record and pLannotate feature annotations shown in this document.]
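Description:
pCVL Traffic Light Reporter 1.1 (Ani target) Ef1a Puro is a self-inactivating HIV-1-based lentiviral transfer plasmid of about 7.9 kb, built on the pCVL backbone. In bacteria it is maintained through a high-copy ColE1/pUC-type origin and selected with ampicillin via β-lactamase. An RSV promoter fused to a truncated 5' LTR drives production of the viral genome. That genome carries the Ψ packaging signal with a gag fragment, the Rev response element for Rev-dependent nuclear export, and a cPPT/CTS element. At the 3' end lie a WPRE and a ΔU3 3' LTR region that contains a loxP site and short SV40 poly(A) fragments, followed by a bGH polyadenylation signal outside the provirus.

The payload is the Traffic Light Reporter cassette, about 2.8 kb, expressed from the SFFV promoter. The annotation shows an EGFP coding sequence followed by an mCherry sequence. The name indicates that the reporter carries an "Ani" nuclease target site, but this site and the linker between the two fluorescent proteins are not annotated in the feature table, so their exact position and arrangement cannot be read from the record. The ".1" in the name denotes M9S and M16L substitutions in mCherry, introduced to lower background red fluorescence arising from internal start codons. Downstream, an EF-1α core promoter drives puromycin N-acetyltransferase, allowing selection of stably transduced mammalian cells. The associated publication concerns tracking genome engineering outcomes at individual DNA breakpoints. This fits use of the construct as an integrated two-colour fluorescent reporter for scoring what happens after nuclease cleavage at the target site.
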