Addgene plasmid #31480: pCVL Traffic Light Reporter 1.1 (Ani target) Ef1a Puro
Depositing lab: Andrew Scharenberg. Depositing organization: University of Washington. Publication: Tracking genome engineering outcome at individual DNA breakpoints. Certo MT, Ryu BY, Annis JE, Garibov M, Jarjour J, Rawlings DJ, Scharenberg AM. Nat Methods. 2011 Jul 10;8(8):671-6. doi: 10.1038/nmeth.1648. PubMed 21743461.
Backbone
  Vector backbone: pCVL
  Backbone size w/o insert (bp): 5000
  Vector type: Lentiviral
  Selectable markers: Puromycin
Growth in bacteria
  Bacterial resistance: Ampicillin, 100 μg/mL
  Growth temperature: 37°C
  Growth strain: NEB Stable
  Copy number: High Copy
Gene/Insert
  Gene/Insert name: Traffic Light Reporter 1.1 (ani target)
  Insert size (bp): 2803
  Mutation: mCherry has M9S, M16L to reduce background mCherry fluorescence from internal start codons. This is what ".1 indicates"
  Cloning method: Restriction Enzyme
  Sequencing primers: 5′ n/a
Terms and licenses: Academic/Nonprofit Terms; Industry Terms: Not Available to Industry
How to cite: pCVL Traffic Light Reporter 1.1 (Ani target) Ef1a Puro was a gift from Andrew Scharenberg (Addgene plasmid # 31480 ; http://n2t.net/addgene:31480 ; RRID:Addgene_31480)
