>Addgene plasmid #31480 | pCVL Traffic Light Reporter 1.1 (Ani target) Ef1a Puro | addgene partial sequence | sequence record 36545 | EGFP-C 5'-CATGGTCCTGCTGGAGTTCGTG-3'
GAGCTGTACAAGTAACTGGATCCGGTGAGGGCAGAGGAAGTCTTCTAACATGCGGTGACGTGGAGGAGAA
TCCGGGCCCTGTGAGCAAGGGCGAGGAGGATAACTCCGCCATCATCAAGGAGTTCCTGCGCTTCAAGGTG
CACATGGAGGGCTCCGTGAACGGCCACGAGTTCGAGATCGAGGGCGAGGGCGAGGGCCGCCCCTACGAGG
GCACCCAGACCGCCAAGCTGAAGGTGACCAAGGGTGGCCCCCTGCCCTTCGCCTGGGACATCCTGTCCCC
TCAGTTCATGTACGGCTCCAAGGCCTACGTGAAGCACCCCGCCGACATCCCCGACTACTTGAAGCTGTCC
TTCCCCGAGGGCTTCAAGTGGGAGCGCGTGATGAACTTCGAGGACGGCGGCGTGGTGACCGTGACCCAGG
ACTCCTCTCTGCAGGACGGCGAGTTCATCTACAAGGTGAAGCTGCGCGGCACCAACTTCCCCTCCGACGG
CCCCGTAATGCAGAAGAAGACCATGGGCTGGGAGGCCTCCTCCGAGCGGATGTACCCCGAGGACGGCGCC
CTGAAGGGCGAGATCAAGCAGAGGCTGAAGCTGAAGGACGGCGGCCACTACGACGCTGAGGTCAAGACCA
CCTACAAGGCCAAGAAGCCCGTGCAGCTGCCCGGCGCCTACAACGTCAACATCAAGTTGGACATCACCTC
CCACAACGAGGACTACACCATCGTGGAACAGTACGAACGCGCCGAGGGCCGCCACTCCACCGGCGGCATG
GACGAGCTGTACAAGTGAATGCAGAGGCTCCGGTGCCCGTCAGTGGGCAGAGCGCACATCGCCCACAGTC
CCCGAGAAGTTGGGGGGAGGGGGTCGGCAATTGAACCGGGTGCCTAGAG
