>Addgene plasmid #31480 | pCVL Traffic Light Reporter 1.1 (Ani target) Ef1a Puro | addgene partial sequence | sequence record 37748 | mCherry-R 5'-TTGGTCACCTTCAGCTTGG-3'
CCTCGCCCTCGCCCTCGATCTCGAACTCGTGGCCGTTCACGGAGCCCTCCATGTGCACCTTGAAGCGCAG
GAACTCCTTGATGATGGCGGAGTTATCCTCCTCGCCCTTGCTCACAGGGCCCGGATTCTCCTCCACGTCA
CCGCATGTTAGAAGACTTCCTCTGCCCTCACCGGATCCAGTTACTTGTACAGCTCGTCCATGCCGAGAGT
GATCCCGGCGGCGGTCACGAACTCCAGCAGGACCATGTGATCGCGCTTCTCGTTGGGGTCTTTGCTCAGG
GCGGACTGGGTGCTCAGGTAGTGGTTGTCGGGCAGCAGCACGGGGCCGTCGCCGATGGGGGTGTTCTGCT
GGTAGTGGTCGGCGAGCTGCACGCTGCCGTCCTCGATGTTGTGGCGGATCTTGAAGTTCACCTTGATGCC
GTTCTTCTGCTTGTCGGCCATGATATAGACGTTGTGGCTGTTGTAGTTGTACTCCAGCTTGTGCCCCAGG
ATGTTGCCGTCCTCCTTGAAGTCGATGCCCTTCAGCTCGATGCGGTTCACCAGGGTGTCGCCCTCGAACT
TCACCTCGGCGCGGGTCTTGTAGTTGCCGTCGTCCTTGAAGAAGATGGTGCGCTCCTGGACGTAGCCTTC
GGGCATGGCGGACTTGAAGAAGTCGTGCTGCTTCATGTGGTCGGGGTAGCGGCTGAAGCACTGCACGCCG
TAGGTCAGGGTGGTCACGAGGGTGGGCCAGGGCACGGGCAGCTTGCCGGTGGTGCAGATGAACTTCAGGG
TCAGCTTGCCGTAG
