>Addgene plasmid #31480 | pCVL Traffic Light Reporter 1.1 (Ani target) Ef1a Puro | addgene partial sequence | sequence record 133497 | SFFVpro-F 5'-CTTCTGCTTCCCGAGCTCTA-3'
GCCAGTCCTCCGACAGACTGAGTCGCCCGGATCGATCCTCGAGCGCCACCATGGTGAGCAAGGGCGAGGG
GCTGTTCACCGGGGTGGTGCCCATCCTGGTCGAGCTGGACGGCGACGTAAACGGCCACAAGTTCAGCGTG
TCCGGCCTCGACCGTGAGGAGGTTTCTCTGTAAAGCTAAGAGCTCACCTACGGCAAGCTGACCCTGAAGT
TCATCTGCACCACCGGCAAGCTGCCCGTGCCCTGGCCCACCCTCGTGACCACCCTGACCTACGGCGTGCA
GTGCTTCAGCCGCTACCCCGACCACATGAAGCAGCACGACTTCTTCAAGTCCGCCATGCCCGAAGGCTAC
GTCCAGGAGCGCACCATCTTCTTCAAGGACGACGGCAACTACAAGACCCGCGCCGAGGTGAAGTTCGAGG
GCGACACCCTGGTGAACCGCATCGAGCTGAAGGGCATCGACTTCAAGGAGGACGGCAACATCCTGGGGCA
CAAGCTGGAGTACAACTACAACAGCCACAACGTCTATATCATGGCCGACAAGCAGAAGAACGGCATCAAG
GTGAACTTCAAGATCCGCCACAACATCGAGGACGGCAGCGTGCAGCTCGCCGACCACTACCAGCAGAACA
CCCCCATCGGCGACGGCCCCGTGCTGCTGCCCGACAACCACTACCTGAGCACCCAGTCCGCCCTGAGCAA
AGACCCCAACGAGAAGCGCGATCACATGGTCCTGCTGGAGTTCGTGACCGCCGCCGGGATCACTCTCGGC
ATGGACGAGCTGTACAAGTAACTGGATCCGGTGAGGGCAGAGGAAGTCTTCTAACATGCGGTGACGTGGA
GGAGAATCCGGGCCCTGTGAGCAAGGGCGAGGAGGATAACTCCGCCATCATCAAGGAGTTCCTGCGCTTC
AAGGTGCACATGGAGGGCTCCGTGAACGGCCACGA
